>Addgene plasmid #154668 | pEPYC1CB0323 | depositor full sequence | sequence record 299598 | pEPYC1CB0323 sequence 7317 bps
GCAATTGTCTTCTGCACGAAGTGGTTTAAACTATCAGTGTTTGACAGGATATATTGGCGGGTAAACCTAA
GAGAAAAGAGCGTTTATTAGAATAATCGGATATTTAAAAGGGCGTGAAAAGGTTTATCCGTTCGTCCATT
TGTATGTGCATGCCAACCACAGGGTTCCCCAGATCAGGCGCTGGCTGCTGAACCCCCAGCCGGAACTGAC
CCCACAAGGCCCTAGCGTTTGCAATGCACCAGGTCATCATTGACCCAGGCGTGTTCCACCAGGCCGCTGC
CTCGCAACTCTTCGCAGGCTTCGCCGACCTGCTCGCGCCACTTCTTCACGCGGGTGGAATCCGATCCGCA
CATGAGGCGGAAGGTTTCCAGCTTGAGCGGGTACGGCTCCCGGTGCGAGCTGAAATAGTCGAACATCCGT
CGGGCCGTCGGCGACAGCTTGCGGTACTTCTCCCATATGAATTTCGTGTAGTGGTCGCCAGCAAACAGCA
CGACGATTTCCTCGTCGATCAGGACCTGGCAACGGGACGTTTTCTTGCCACGGTCCAGGACGCGGAAGCG
GTGCAGCAGCGACACCGATTCCAGGTGCCCAACGCGGTCGGACGTGAAGCCCATCGCCGTCGCCTGTAGG
CGCGACAGGCATTCCTCGGCCTTCGTGTAATACCGGCCATTGATCGACCAGCCCAGGTCCTGGCAAAGCT
CGTAGAACGTGAAGGTGATCGGCTCGCCGATAGGGGTGCGCTTCGCGTACTCCAACACCTGCTGCCACAC
CAGTTCGTCATCGTCGGCCCGCAGCTCGACGCCGGTGTAGGTGATCTTCACGTCCTTGTTGACGTGGAAA
ATGACCTTGTTTTGCAGCGCCTCGCGCGGGATTTTCTTGTTGCGCGTGGTGAACAGGGCAGAGCGGGCCG
TGTCGTTTGGCATCGCTCGCATCGTGTCCGGCCACGGCGCAATATCGAACAAGGAAAGCTGCATTTCCTT
GATCTGCTGCTTCGTGTGTTTCAGCAACGCGGCCTGCTTGGCCTCGCTGACCTGTTTTGCCAGGTCCTCG
CCGGCGGTTTTTCGCTTCTTGGTCGTCATAGTTCCTCGCGTGTCGATGGTCATCGACTTCGCCAAACCTG
CCGCCTCCTGTTCAAGACGACGCGAACGCTCCACGGCGGCCGATGGCGCGGGCAGGGCAGGGGGAGCCAG
TTGCACGCTGTCGCGCTCGATCTTGGCCGTAGCTTGCTGGACCATCGAGCCGACGGACTGGAAGGTTTCG
CGGGGCGCACGCATGACGGTGCGGCTTGCGATGGTTTCGGCATCCTCGGCGGAAAACCCCGCGTCGATCA
GTTCTTGCCTGTATGCCTTCCGGTCAAACGTCCGATTCATTCACCCTCCTTGCGGGATTGCCCCGACTCA
CGCCGGGGCAATGTGCCCTTATTCCTGATTTGACCCGCCTGGTGCCTTGGTGTCCAGATAATCCACCTTA
TCGGCAATGAAGTCGGTCCCGTAGACCGTCTGGCCGTCCTTCTCGTACTTGGTATTCCGAATCTTGCCCT
GCACGAATACCAGCGACCCCTTGCCCAAATACTTGCCGTGGGCCTCGGCCTGAGAGCCAAAACACTTGAT
GCGGAAGAAGTCGGTGCGCTCCTGCTTGTCGCCGGCATCGTTGCGCCACATCTAGGATCTGCCAGGAACC
GTAAAAAGGCCGCGTTGCTGGCGTTTTTCCATAGGCTCCGCCCCCCTGACGAGCATCACAAAAATCGACG
CTCAAGTCAGAGGTGGCGAAACCCGACAGGACTATAAAGATACCAGGCGTTTCCCCCTGGAAGCTCCCTC
GTGCGCTCTCCTGTTCCGACCCTGCCGCTTACCGGATACCTGTCCGCCTTTCTCCCTTCGGGAAGCGTGG
CGCTTTCTCATAGCTCACGCTGTAGGTATCTCAGTTCGGTGTAGGTCGTTCGCTCCAAGCTGGGCTGTGT
GCACGAACCCCCCGTTCAGCCCGACCGCTGCGCCTTATCCGGTAACTATCGTCTTGAGTCCAACCCGGTA
AGACACGACTTATCGCCACTGGCAGCAGCCACTGGTAACAGGATTAGCAGAGCGAGGTATGTAGGCGGTG
CTACAGAGTTCTTGAAGTGGTGGCCTAACTACGGCTACACTAGAAGAACAGTATTTGGTATCTGCGCTCT
GCTGAAGCCAGTTACCTTCGGAAAAAGAGTTGGTAGCTCTTGATCCGGCAAACAAACCACCGCTGGTAGC
GGTGGTTTTTTTGTTTGCAAGCAGCAGATTACGCGCAGAAAAAAAGGATCTCAAGAAGATCCTTTGATCT
TTTCTACGGGGTCTGACGCTCAGTGGAACGAAAACTCACGTTAAGGGATTTTGGTCATGAGATTATCAAA
AAGGATCTTCACCTAGATCCTTTTAAATTAAAAATGAAGTTTTAAATCAATCTAAAGTATATATGAGTAA
ACTTGGTCTGACAGTTACCAATGCTTAATCAGTGAGGCACCTATCTCAGCGATCTGTCTATTTCGTTCAT
CCATAGTTGCCTGACTCCCCGTCGTGTAGATAACTACGATACGGGAGGGCTTACCATCTGGCCCCAGTGC
TGCAATGATACCGCGAGAACCACGCTCACCGGCTCCAGATTTATCAGCAATAAACCAGCCAGCCGGAAGG
GCCGAGCGCAGAAGTGGTCCTGCAACTTTATCCGCCTCCATCCAGTCTATTAATTGTTGCCGGGAAGCTA
GAGTAAGTAGTTCGCCAGTTAATAGTTTGCGCAACGTTGTTGCCATTGCTACAGGCATCGTGGTGTCACG
CTCGTCGTTTGGTATGGCTTCATTCAGCTCCGGTTCCCAACGATCAAGGCGAGTTACATGATCCCCCATG
TTGTGCAAAAAAGCGGTTAGCTCCTTCGGTCCTCCGATCGTTGTCAGAAGTAAGTTGGCCGCAGTGTTAT
CACTCATGGTTATGGCAGCACTGCATAATTCTCTTACTGTCATGCCATCCGTAAGATGCTTTTCTGTGAC
TGGTGAGTACTCAACCAAGTCATTCTGAGAATAGTGTATGCGGCGACCGAGTTGCTCTTGCCCGGCGTCA
ATACGGGATAATACCGCGCCACATAGCAGAACTTTAAAAGTGCTCATCATTGGAAAACGTTCTTCGGGGC
GAAAACTCTCAAGGATCTTACCGCTGTTGAGATCCAGTTCGATGTAACCCACTCGTGCACCCAACTGATC
TTCAGCATCTTTTACTTTCACCAGCGTTTCTGGGTGAGCAAAAACAGGAAGGCAAAATGCCGCAAAAAAG
GGAATAAGGGCGACACGGAAATGTTGAATACTCATACTCTTCCTTTTTCAATATTATTGAAGCATTTATC
AAGGTTATTGTCTCATGAGCGGATACATATTTGAATGTATTTAGAAAAATAAACAAATAGGGGTTCCGCG
CACGAATTGGCCAGCGCTGCCATTTTTGGGGTGAGGCCGTTCGCGGCCGAGGGGCGCAGCCCCTGGGGGG
ATGGGAGGCCCGCGTTAGCGGGCCGGGAGGGTTCGAGAAGGGGGGGCACCCCCCTTCGGCGTGCGCGGTC
ACGCGCACAGGGCGCAGCCCTGGTTAAAAACAAGGTTTATAAATATTGGTTTAAAAGCAGGTTAAAAGAC
AGGTTAGCGGTGGCCGAAAAACGGGCGGAAACCCTTGCAAATGCTGGATTTTCTGCCTGTGGACAGCCCC
TCAAATGTCAATAGGTGCGCCCCTCATCTGTCAGCACTCTGCCCCTCAAGTGTCAAGGATCGCGCCCCTC
ATCTGTCAGTAGTCGCGCCCCTCAAGTGTCAATACCGCAGGGCACTTATCCCCAGGCTTGTCCACATCAT
CTGTGGGAAACTCGCGTAAAATCAGGCGTTTTCGCCGATTTGCGAGGCTGGCCAGCTCCACGTCGCCGGC
CGAAATCGAGCCTGCCCCTCATCTGTCAACGCCGCGCCGGGTGAGTCGGCCCCTCAAGTGTCAACGTCCG
CCCCTCATCTGTCAGTGAGGGCCAAGTTTTCCGCGAGGTATCCACAACGCCGGCGGCCGCGGTGTCTCGC
ACACGGCTTCGACGGCGTTTCTGGCGCGTTTGCAGGGCCATAGACGGCCGCCAGCCCAGCGGCGAGGGCA
ACCAGCCCGGTGAGCGTCGCAAAGGAGATCCTGATCTGACTGATGGGCTGCCTGTATCGAGTGGTGATTT
TGTGCCGAGCTGCCGGTCGGGGAGCTGTTGGCTGGCTGGTGGCAGGATATATTGTGGTGTAAACAAATTG
ACGCTTAGACAACTTAATAACACATTGCGGACGTTTTTAATGTACTGGGGTGGATGCAGTGGGCCCCACT
CTGTGAAGACAATGCCGAATTCGGATCCGGAGGTCAACATGGTGGAGCACGACACTCTGGTCTACTCCAA
AAATGTCAAAGATACAGTCTCAGAAGATCAAAGGGCTATTGAGACTTTTCAACAAAGGATAATTTCGGGA
AACCTCCTCGGATTCCATTGCCCAGCTATCTGTCACTTCATCGAAAGGACAGTAGAAAAGGAAGGTGGCT
CCTACAAATGCCATCATTGCGATAAAGGAAAGGCTATCATTCAAGATCTCTCTGCCGACAGTGGTCCCAA
AGATGGACCCCCACCCACGAGGAGCATCGTTCCAACCACGTCTACAAAGCAAGTGGATTGATGTGACATC
TCCACTGACGTAAGGGATGACGCACAATCCCACTATCCTTCGCAAGACCCTTCCTCTATATAAGGAAGTT
CATTTCATTTGGAGAGGACACGCTACTGTATTTTTACAACAATTACCAACAACAACAAACAACAAACAAC
ATTACAATTACTATTTACAATTACAATGGAGGACGCCAAAAACATAAAGAAAGGCCCGGCGCCATTCTAT
CCGCTGGAAGATGGAACCGCTGGAGAGCAACTGCATAAGGCTATGAAGAGATACGCCCTGGTTCCTGGAA
CAATTGCTTTTACAGATGCACATATCGAGGTGGACATCACTTACGCTGAGTACTTCGAAATGTCCGTTCG
GTTGGCAGAAGCTATGAAACGATATGGGCTGAATACAAATCACAGAATCGTCGTATGCAGTGAAAACTCT
CTTCAATTCTTTATGCCGGTGTTGGGCGCGTTATTTATCGGAGTTGCAGTTGCGCCCGCGAACGACATTT
ATAATGAACGTGAATTGCTCAACAGTATGGGCATTTCGCAGCCTACCGTGGTGTTCGTTTCCAAAAAGGG
GTTGCAAAAAATTTTGAACGTGCAAAAAAAGCTCCCAATCATCCAAAAAATTATTATCATGGATTCTAAA
ACGGATTACCAGGGATTTCAGTCGATGTACACGTTCGTCACATCTCATCTACCTCCCGGTTTTAATGAAT
ACGATTTTGTGCCAGAGTCCTTCGATAGGGACAAGACAATTGCACTGATCATGAACTCCTCTGGATCTAC
TGGTCTGCCTAAAGGTGTCGCTCTGCCTCATAGAACTGCCTGCGTGAGATTCTCGCATGCCAGAGATCCT
ATTTTTGGCAATCAAATCATTCCGGATACTGCGATTTTAAGTGTTGTTCCATTCCATCACGGTTTTGGAA
TGTTTACTACACTCGGATATTTGATATGTGGATTTCGAGTCGTCTTAATGTATAGATTTGAAGAAGAACT
GTTTCTGAGGAGCCTTCAGGATTACAAGATTCAAAGTGCGCTGCTGGTGCCAACCCTATTCTCCTTCTTC
GCCAAAAGCACTCTGATTGACAAATACGATTTATCTAATTTACACGAAATTGCTTCTGGTGGCGCTCCCC
TCTCTAAGGAAGTCGGGGAAGCGGTTGCCAAGAGGTTCCATCTGCCAGGTATCAGGCAAGGATATGGGCT
CACTGAGACTACATCAGCTATTCTGATTACACCCGAGGGGGATGATAAACCGGGCGCGGTCGGTAAAGTT
GTTCCATTTTTTGAAGCGAAGGTTGTGGATCTGGATACCGGGAAAACGCTGGGCGTTAATCAAAGAGGCG
AACTGTGTGTGAGAGGTCCTATGATTATGTCCGGTTATGTAAACAATCCGGAAGCGACCAACGCCTTGAT
TGACAAGGATGGATGGCTACATTCTGGAGACATAGCTTACTGGGACGAGGACGAACACTTCTTCATCGTT
GACCGCCTGAAGTCTCTGATTAAGTACAAAGGCTATCAGGTGGCTCCCGCTGAATTGGAATCCATCTTGC
TCCAACACCCCAACATCTTCGACGCAGGTGTCGCAGGTCTGCCCGACGATGACGCCGGTGAACTTCCCGC
CGCCGTTGTTGTTTTGGAGCACGGAAAGACGATGACGGAAAAAGAGATCGTGGATTACGTCGCCAGTCAA
GTAACAACCGCGAAAAAGTTGCGCGGAGGAGTTGTGTTTGTGGACGAAGTACCGAAAGGTCTTACCGGAA
AACTCGACGCAAGAAAAATCAGAGAGATCCTCATAAAGGCCAAGAAGGGCGGAAAGATCGCCGTGGGTTC
GGATTATAAGGACCATGACGGAGACTATAAGGACCATGACCTCGACGCTGCAGCAGCGGATTATAAGGAC
GATGACGATAAGTGAGCTTGTCCTGCTTTAATGAGATATGCGAGAAGCCTATGATCGCATGATATTTGCT
TTCAATTCTGTTGTGCACGTTGTAAAAAACCTGAGCATGTGTAGCTCAGATCCTTACCGCCGGTTTCGGT
TCATTCTAATGAATATATCACCCGTTACTATCGTATTTTTATGAATAATATTCTCCGTTCAATTTACTGA
TTGTACCCTACTACTTATATGTACAATATTAAAATGAAAACAATATATTGTGCTGAATAGGTTTATAGCG
ACATCTATGATAGAGCGCCACAATAACAAACAATTGCGTTTTATTATTACAAATCCAATTTTAAAAAAAG
CGGCAGAACCGGTCAAACCTAAAAGACTGATTACATAAATCTTATTCAAATTTCAAAAGTGCCCCAGGGG
CTAGTATCTACGACACACCGAGCGGCGAACTAATAACGCTCACTGAAGGGAACTCCGGTTCCCCGCCGGC
GCGCATGGGTGAGATTCCTTGAAGTTGAGTATTGGCCGTCCGCTCTACCGAAAGTTACGGGCACCATTCA
ACCCGGTCCAGCACGGCGGCCGGGTAACCGACTTGCTGCCCCGAGAATTATGCAGCATTTTTTTGGTGTA
TGTGGGCCCCAAATGAAGTGCAGGTCAAACCTTGACAGTGACGACAAATCGTTGGGCGGGTCCAGGGCGA
ATTTTGCGACAACATGTCGAGGCTCAGCAGGACCGCT
Features (pLannotate 1.2.2; 13 found; start..end, strand, type, name):
     42..66      +  misc_feature   RB T-DNA repeat: right border repeat from nopaline C58 T-DNA
    178..198     -  CDS            TetR (fragment): tetracycline resistance regulatory protein; tetR
    225..1370    -  CDS            trfA: TRFA_ECOLX - Experimental evidence at protein level: Swiss-Prot protein existence level 1. Also involved in plasmid copy number control, promoting intermolecular coupling of protein bound iterons at oriV, which inhibits replication initiation. From Escherichia coli.
   1706..2294    -  rep_origin     ori: high-copy-number ColE1/pMB1/pBR322/pUC origin of replication
   2465..3325    -  CDS            AmpR: β-lactamase; bla; confers resistance to ampicillin, carbenicillin, and related antibiotics
   3326..3430    -  promoter       AmpR promoter: bla
   3517..4148    -  rep_origin     oriV: incP origin of replication
   4240..4264    +  misc_feature   LB T-DNA repeat: left border repeat from nopaline C58 T-DNA
   4450..4780    +  promoter       CaMV 35S promoter: strong constitutive promoter from cauliflower mosaic virus
   4732..4778    +  promoter       minimal CaMV 35S promoter: minimal 35S promoter from cauliflower mosaic virus
   4799..4854    +  misc_feature   TMV Ω: translational enhancer from the tobacco mosaic virus 5'-leader sequence (Gallie et al., 1988)
   4856..6505    +  CDS            luciferase: firefly luciferase; luc+; enhanced luc+ version of the luciferase gene
   6603..7310    +  terminator     OCS terminator: octopine synthase terminator
