[The description below was written by a language model from this plasmid's Addgene catalogue record and pLannotate feature annotations shown in this document.]
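Description:
pEPYC1CB0323 is a MoClo (Golden Gate modular cloning) Level 1 plasmid carrying a firefly luciferase reporter transcription unit for use in plants. It is built in the pICH47732 Level 1 acceptor backbone, a binary-type vector in which the cargo lies between nopaline-type left and right T-DNA border repeats. The backbone combines a high-copy ColE1/pUC-type origin for propagation in E. coli with the broad-host-range incP oriV and its trfA replication initiator, which allow maintenance in Agrobacterium. Selection is by ampicillin via β-lactamase under its native bla promoter. The cassette was assembled through BsaI sites that were destroyed during cloning, as is usual for Type IIS assembly. A short TetR fragment annotated near the right border appears to be a backbone remnant rather than a functional gene.

The payload is a synthetic cassette described as 35s(ΔC2C2dof+1)::TMV::LucF::Flag::ocsT. A variant of the cauliflower mosaic virus 35S promoter, including its minimal core region, drives transcription. The name suggests altered C2C2-Dof transcription factor binding sequence, but the record does not detail the exact change. Downstream, the tobacco mosaic virus Ω leader acts as a translational enhancer ahead of the firefly luciferase (luc+) coding sequence. The catalogue name indicates a C-terminal Flag tag, although the feature table does not annotate it separately. The octopine synthase terminator ends the unit.

The construct belongs to a study on the rational design of minimal synthetic plant promoters. It presumably serves to quantify the activity of this modified 35S promoter by luminescence in plant expression assays, and as a Level 1 module it could also be combined with other units into multigene constructs.
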