Addgene plasmid #154668: pEPYC1CB0323
Purpose: MoClo Level 1 luciferase reporter
Depositing lab: Nicola Patron. Depositing organization: Earlham Institute. Publication: Rational design of minimal synthetic promoters for plants. Cai YM, Kallam K, Tidd H, Gendarini G, Salzman A, Patron NJ. Nucleic Acids Res. 2020 Aug 28. pii: 5897334. doi: 10.1093/nar/gkaa682. PubMed 32856047.
Backbone
  Vector backbone: pICH47732
  Vector type: Synthetic Biology
Growth in bacteria
  Bacterial resistance: Ampicillin, 100 μg/mL
  Growth temperature: 37°C
  Growth strain: NEB Stable
  Copy number: High Copy
Gene/Insert
  Gene/Insert name: 35s(ΔC2C2dof+1) Firefly luciferase expression cassette [35s(ΔC2C2dof+1)::TMV::LucF::Flag::ocsT]
  Species: Synthetic
  Cloning method: Restriction Enzyme; 5′ cloning site BsaI (destroyed during cloning); 3′ cloning site BsaI (destroyed during cloning)
Terms and licenses: Academic/Nonprofit Terms; Industry Terms: Not Available to Industry
Depositor comments: Please visit https://www.biorxiv.org/content/10.1101/2020.05.14.095406v1 for bioRxiv preprint.
How to cite: pEPYC1CB0323 was a gift from Nicola Patron (Addgene plasmid # 154668 ; http://n2t.net/addgene:154668 ; RRID:Addgene_154668)
